>Addgene plasmid #76951 | CIB1 gRNA (BRDN0001147051) | addgene full sequence | sequence record 186824 | Addgene Assembled Sequence
CCCGGGTGCAAAGATGGATAAAGTTTTAAACAGAGAGGAATCTTTGCAGCTAATGGACCTTCTAGGTCTT
GAAAGGAGTGGGAATTGGCTCCGGTGCCCGTCAGTGGGCAGAGCGCACATCGCCCACAGTCCCCGAGAAG
TTGGGGGGAGGGGTCGGCAATTGATCCGGTGCCTAGAGAAGGTGGCGCGGGGTAAACTGGGAAAGTGATG
TCGTGTACTGGCTCCGCCTTTTTCCCGAGGGTGGGGGAGAACCGTATATAAGTGCAGTAGTCGCCGTGAA
CGTTCTTTTTCGCAACGGGTTTGCCGCCAGAACACAGGTAAGTGCCGTGTGTGGTTCCCGCGGGCCTGGC
CTCTTTACGGGTTATGGCCCTTGCGTGCCTTGAATTACTTCCACCTGGCTGCAGTACGTGATTCTTGATC
CCGAGCTTCGGGTTGGAAGTGGGTGGGAGAGTTCGAGGCCTTGCGCTTAAGGAGCCCCTTCGCCTCGTGC
TTGAGTTGAGGCCTGGCCTGGGCGCTGGGGCCGCCGCGTGCGAATCTGGTGGCACCTTCGCGCCTGTCTC
GCTGCTTTCGATAAGTCTCTAGCCATTTAAAATTTTTGATGACCTGCTGCGACGCTTTTTTTCTGGCAAG
ATAGTCTTGTAAATGCGGGCCAAGATCTGCACACTGGTATTTCGGTTTTTGGGGCCGCGGGCGGCGACGG
GGCCCGTGCGTCCCAGCGCACATGTTCGGCGAGGCGGGGCCTGCGAGCGCGGCCACCGAGAATCGGACGG
GGGTAGTCTCAAGCTGGCCGGCCTGCTCTGGTGCCTGGCCTCGCGCCGCCGTGTATCGCCCCGCCCTGGG
CGGCAAGGCTGGCCCGGTCGGCACCAGTTGCGTGAGCGGAAAGATGGCCGCTTCCCGGCCCTGCTGCAGG
GAGCTCAAAATGGAGGACGCGGCGCTCGGGAGAGCGGGCGGGTGAGTCACCCACACAAAGGAAAAGGGCC
TTTCCGTCCTCAGCCGTCGCTTCATGTGACTCCACGGAGTACCGGGCGCCGTCCAGGCACCTCGATTAGT
TCTCGAGCTTTTGGAGTACGTCGTCTTTAGGTTGGGGGGAGGGGTTTTATGCGATGGAGTTTCCCCACAC
TGAGTGGGTGGAGACTGAAGTTAGGCCAGCTTGGCACTTGATGTAATTCTCCTTGGAATTTGCCCTTTTT
GAGTTTGGATCTTGGTTCATTCTCAAGCCTCAGACAGTGGTTCAAAGTTTTTTTCTTCCATTTCAGGTGT
CGTGACGTACGGCCACCATGACCGAGTACAAGCCCACGGTGCGCCTCGCCACCCGCGACGACGTCCCCAG
GGCCGTACGCACCCTCGCCGCCGCGTTCGCCGACTACCCCGCCACGCGCCACACCGTCGATCCGGACCGC
CACATCGAGCGGGTCACCGAGCTGCAAGAACTCTTCCTCACGCGCGTCGGGCTCGACATCGGCAAGGTGT
GGGTCGCGGACGACGGCGCCGCCGTGGCGGTCTGGACCACGCCGGAGAGCGTCGAAGCGGGGGCGGTGTT
CGCCGAGATCGGCCCGCGCATGGCCGAGTTGAGCGGTTCCCGGCTGGCCGCGCAGCAACAGATGGAAGGC
CTCCTGGCGCCGCACCGGCCCAAGGAGCCCGCGTGGTTCCTGGCCACCGTCGGAGTCTCGCCCGACCACC
AGGGCAAGGGTCTGGGCAGCGCCGTCGTGCTCCCCGGAGTGGAGGCGGCCGAGCGCGCCGGGGTGCCCGC
CTTCCTGGAGACCTCCGCGCCCCGCAACCTCCCCTTCTACGAGCGGCTCGGCTTCACCGTCACCGCCGAC
GTCGAGGTGCCCGAAGGACCGCGCACCTGGTGCATGACCCGCAAGCCCGGTGCCTGAACGCGTTAAGTCG
ACAATCAACCTCTGGATTACAAAATTTGTGAAAGATTGACTGGTATTCTTAACTATGTTGCTCCTTTTAC
GCTATGTGGATACGCTGCTTTAATGCCTTTGTATCATGCTATTGCTTCCCGTATGGCTTTCATTTTCTCC
TCCTTGTATAAATCCTGGTTGCTGTCTCTTTATGAGGAGTTGTGGCCCGTTGTCAGGCAACGTGGCGTGG
TGTGCACTGTGTTTGCTGACGCAACCCCCACTGGTTGGGGCATTGCCACCACCTGTCAGCTCCTTTCCGG
GACTTTCGCTTTCCCCCTCCCTATTGCCACGGCGGAACTCATCGCCGCCTGCCTTGCCCGCTGCTGGACA
GGGGCTCGGCTGTTGGGCACTGACAATTCCGTGGTGTTGTCGGGGAAATCATCGTCCTTTCCTTGGCTGC
TCGCCTGTGTTGCCACCTGGATTCTGCGCGGGACGTCCTTCTGCTACGTCCCTTCGGCCCTCAATCCAGC
GGACCTTCCTTCCCGCGGCCTGCTGCCGGCTCTGCGGCCTCTTCCGCGTCTTCGCCTTCGCCCTCAGACG
AGTCGGATCTCCCTTTGGGCCGCCTCCCCGCGTCGACTTTAAGACCAATGACTTACAAGGCAGCTGTAGA
TCTTAGCCACTTTTTAAAAGAAAAGGGGGGACTGGAAGGGCTAATTCACTCCCAACGAAGACAAGATCTG
CTTTTTGCTTGTACTGGGTCTCTCTGGTTAGACCAGATCTGAGCCTGGGAGCTCTCTGGCTAACTAGGGA
ACCCACTGCTTAAGCCTCAATAAAGCTTGCCTTGAGTGCTTCAAGTAGTGTGTGCCCGTCTGTTGTGTGA
CTCTGGTAACTAGAGATCCCTCAGACCCTTTTAGTCAGTGTGGAAAATCTCTAGCAGTACGTATAGTAGT
TCATGTCATCTTATTATTCAGTATTTATAACTTGCAAAGAAATGAATATCAGAGAGTGAGAGGAACTTGT
TTATTGCAGCTTATAATGGTTACAAATAAAGCAATAGCATCACAAATTTCACAAATAAAGCATTTTTTTC
ACTGCATTCTAGTTGTGGTTTGTCCAAACTCATCAATGTATCTTATCATGTCTGGCTCTAGCTATCCCGC
CCCTAACTCCGCCCATCCCGCCCCTAACTCCGCCCAGTTCCGCCCATTCTCCGCCCCATGGCTGACTAAT
TTTTTTTATTTATGCAGAGGCCGAGGCCGCCTCGGCCTCTGAGCTATTCCAGAAGTAGTGAGGAGGCTTT
TTTGGAGGCCTAGGGACGTACCCAATTCGCCCTATAGTGAGTCGTATTACGCGCGCTCACTGGCCGTCGT
TTTACAACGTCGTGACTGGGAAAACCCTGGCGTTACCCAACTTAATCGCCTTGCAGCACATCCCCCTTTC
GCCAGCTGGCGTAATAGCGAAGAGGCCCGCACCGATCGCCCTTCCCAACAGTTGCGCAGCCTGAATGGCG
AATGGG
[124 nt withheld, positions 3367-3490]
C
[91 nt withheld, positions 3492-3582]
A
[49 nt withheld, positions 3584-3632]
CCTTTGACGTTGGAGTCCACGTTCTTT
[37 nt withheld, positions 3660-3696]
ACCCTATCTCGGTCTATTCTTTTGATTTATAAGGGATTTTGCCGATTTCGGCCTATTGGTTAAAAAATGA
GCTGATTTAACAAAAATTTAACGCGAATTTTAACAAAATATTAACGCTTACAATTTAGGTGGCACTTTTC
GGGGAAATGTGCGCGGAACCCCTATTTGTTTATTTTTCTAAATACATTCAAATATGTATCCGCTCATGAG
ACAATAACCCTGATAAATGCTTCAATAATATTGAAAAAGGAAGAGTATGAGTATTCAACATTTCCGTGTC
GCCCTTATTCCCTTTTTTGCGGCATTTTGCCTTCCTGTTTTTGCTCACCCAGAAACGCTGGTGAAAGTAA
AAGATGCTGAAGATCAGTTGGGTGCACGAGTGGGTTACATCGAACTGGATCTCAACAGCGGTAAGATCCT
TGAGAGTTTTCGCCCCGAAGAACGTTTTCCAATGATGAGCACTTTTAAAGTTCTGCTATGTGGCGCGGTA
TTATCCCGTATTGACGCCGGGCAAGAGCAACTCGGTCGCCGCATACACTATTCTCAGAATGACTTGGTTG
AGTACTCACCAGTCACAGAAAAGCATCTTACGGATGGCATGACAGTAAGAGAATTATGCAGTGCTGCCAT
AACCATGAGTGATAACACTGCGGCCAACTTACTTCTGACAACGATCGGAGGACCGAAGGAGCTAACCGCT
TTTTTGCACAACATGGGGGATCATGTAACTCGCCTTGATCGTTGGGAACCGGAGCTGAATGAAGCCATAC
CAAACGACGAGCGTGACACCACGATGCCTGTAGCAATGGCAACAACGTTGCGCAAACTATTAACTGGCGA
ACTACTTACTCTAGCTTCCCGGCAACAATTAATAGACTGGATGGAGGCGGATAAAGTTGCAGGACCACTT
CTGCGCTCGGCCCTTCCGGCTGGCTGGTTTATTGCTGATAAATCTGGAGCCGGTGAGCGTGGGTCTCGCG
GTATCATTGCAGCACTGGGGCCAGATGGTAAGCCCTCCCGTATCGTAGTTATCTACACGACGGGGAGTCA
GGCAACTATGGATGAACGAAATAGACAGATCGCTGAGATAGGTGCCTCACTGATTAAGCATTGGTAACTG
TCAGACCAAGTTTACTCATATATACTTTAGATTGATTTAAAACTTCATTTTTAATTTAAAAGGATCTAGG
TGAAGATCCTTTTTGATAATCTCATGACCAAAATCCCTTAACGTGAGTTTTCGTTCCACTGAGCGTCAGA
CCCCGTAGAAAAGATCAAAGGATCTTCTTGAGATCCTTTTTTTCTGCGCGTAATCTGCTGCTTGCAAACA
AAAAAACCACCGCTACCAGCGGTGGTTTGTTTGCCGGATCAAGAGCTACCAACTCTTTTTCCGAAGGTAA
CTGGCTTCAGCAGAGCGCAGATACCAAATACTGTTCTTCTAGTGTAGCCGTAGTTAGGCCACCACTTCAA
GAACTCTGTAGCACCGCCTACATACCTCGCTCTGCTAATCCTGTTACCAGTGGCTGCTGCCAGTGGCGAT
AAGTCGTGTCTTACCGGGTTGGACTCAAGACGATAGTTACCGGATAAGGCGCAGCGGTCGGGCTGAACGG
GGGGTTCGTGCACACAGCCCAGCTTGGAGCGAACGACCTACACCGAACTGAGATACCTACAGCGTGAGCT
ATGAGAAAGCGCCACGCTTCCCGAAGGGAGAAAGGCGGACAGGTATCCGGTAAGCGGCAGGGTCGGAACA
GGAGAGCGCACGAGGGAGCTTCCAGGGGGAAACGCCTGGTATCTTTATAGTCCTGTCGGGTTTCGCCACC
TCTGACTTGAGCGTCGATTTTTGTGATGCTCGTCAGGGGGGCGGAGCCTATGGAAAAACGCCAGCAACGC
GGCCTTTTTACGGTTCCTGGCCTTTTGCTGGCCTTTTGCTCACATGTTCTTTCCTGCGTTATCCCCTGAT
TCTGTGGATAACCGTATTACCGCCTTTGAGTGAGCTGATACCGCTCGCCGCAGCCGAACGACCGAGCGCA
GCGAGTCAGTGAGCGAGGAAGCGGAAGAGCGCCCAATACGCAAACCGCCTCTCCCCGCGCGTTGGCCGAT
TCATTAATGCAGCTGGCACGACAGGTTTCCCGACTGGAAAGCGGGCAGTGAGCGCAACGCAATTAATGTG
AGTTAGCTCACTCATTAGGCACCCCAGGCTTTACACTTTATGCTTCCGGCTCGTATGTTGTGTGGAATTG
TGAGCGGATAACAATTTCACACAGGAAACAGCTATGACCATGATTACGCCAAGCGCGCAATTAACCCTCA
CTAAAGGGAACAAAAGCTGGAGCTGCAAGCTTAATGTAGTCTTATGCAATACTCTTGTAGTCTTGCAACA
TGGTAACGATGAGTTAGCAACATGCCTTACAAGGAGAGAAAAAGCACCGTGCATGCCGATTGGTGGAAGT
AAGGTGGTACGATCGTGCCTTATTAGGAAGGCAACAGACGGGTCTGACATGGATTGGACGAACCACTGAA
TTGCCGCATTGCAGAGATATTGTATTTAAGTGCCTAGCTCGATACATAAACGGGTCTCTCTGGTTAGACC
AGATCTGAGCCTGGGAGCTCTCTGGCTAACTAGGGAACCCACTGCTTAAGCCTCAATAAAGCTTGCCTTG
AGTGCTTCAAGTAGTGTGTGCCCGTCTGTTGTGTGACTCTGGTAACTAGAGATCCCTCAGACCCTTTTAG
TCAGTGTGGAAAATCTCTAGCAGTGGCGCCCGAACAGGGACTTGAAAGCGAAAGGGAAACCAGAGGAGCT
CTCTCGACGCAGGACTCGGCTTGCTGAAGCGCGCACGGCAAGAGGCGAGGGGCGGCGACTGGTGAGTACG
CCAAAAATTTTGACTAGCGGAGGCTAGAAGGAGAGAGATGGGTGCGAGAGCGTCAGTATTAAGCGGGGGA
GAATTAGATCGCGATGGGAAAAAATTCGGTTAAGGCCAGGGGGAAAGAAAAAATATAAATTAAAACATAT
AGTATGGGCAAGCAGGGAGCTAGAACGATTCGCAGTTAATCCTGGCCTGTTAGAAACATCAGAAGGCTGT
AGACAAATACTGGGACAGCTACAACCATCCCTTCAGACAGGATCAGAAGAACTTAGATCATTATATAATA
CAGTAGCAACCCTCTATTGTGTGCATCAAAGGATAGAGATAAAAGACACCAAGGAAGCTTTAGACAAGAT
AGAGGAAGAGCAAAACAAAAGTAAGACCACCGCACAGCAAGCGGCCGCTGATCTTCAGACCTGGAGGAGG
AGATATGAGGGACAATTGGAGAAGTGAATTATATAAATATAAAGTAGTAAAAATTGAACCATTAGGAGTA
GCACCCACCAAGGCAAAGAGAAGAGTGGTGCAGAGAGAAAAAAGAGCAGTGGGAATAGGAGCTTTGTTCC
TTGGGTTCTTGGGAGCAGCAGGAAGCACTATGGGCGCAGCGTCAATGACGCTGACGGTACAGGCCAGACA
ATTATTGTCTGGTATAGTGCAGCAGCAGAACAATTTGCTGAGGGCTATTGAGGCGCAACAGCATCTGTTG
CAACTCACAGTCTGGGGCATCAAGCAGCTCCAGGCAAGAATCCTGGCTGTGGAAAGATACCTAAAGGATC
AACAGCTCCTGGGGATTTGGGGTTGCTCTGGAAAACTCATTTGCACCACTGCTGTGCCTTGGAATGCTAG
TTGGAGTAATAAATCTCTGGAACAGATTTGGAATCACACGACCTGGATGGAGTGGGACAGAGAAATTAAC
AATTACACAAGCTTAATACACTCCTTAATTGAAGAATCGCAAAACCAGCAAGAAAAGAATGAACAAGAAT
TATTGGAATTAGATAAATGGGCAAGTTTGTGGAATTGGTTTAACATAACAAATTGGCTGTGGTATATAAA
ATTATTCATAATGATAGTAGGAGGCTTGGTAGGTTTAAGAATAGTTTTTGCTGTACTTTCTATAGTGAAT
AGAGTTAGGCAGGGATATTCACCATTATCGTTTCAGACCCACCTCCCAACCCCGAGGGGACCCAGAGAGG
GCCTATTTCCCATGATTCCTTCATATTTGCATATACGATACAAGGCTGTTAGAGAGATAATTAGAATTAA
TTTGACTGTAAACACAAAGATATTAGTACAAAATACGTGACGTAGAAAGTAATAATTTCTTGGGTAGTTT
GCAGTTTTAAAATTATGTTTTAAAATGGACTATCATATGCTTACCGTAACTTGAAAGTATTTCGATTTCT
TGGCTTTATATATCTTGTGGAAAGGACGAAACACCGCTTCAAGGAGCGAATCTGCAGTTTTAGAGCTAGA
AATAGCAAGTTAAAATAAGGCTAGTCCGTTATCAACTTGAAAAAGTGGCACCGAGTCGGTGCTTTTTTAA
GCTTGGCGTAACTAGATCTTGAGACAAATGGCAGTATTCATCCACAATTTTAAAAGAAAAGGGGGGATTG
GGGGGTACAGTGCAGGGGAAAGAATAGTAGACATAATAGCAACAGACATACAAACTAAAGAATTACAAAA
ACAAATTACAAAAATTCAAAATTTTCGGGTTTATTACAGGGACAGCAGAGATCCACTTTGGCGCCGGCTC
GAGGGGG
Features (pLannotate 1.2.2; 29 found; start..end, strand, type, name):
     14..80      +  CDS            small t antigen (fragment): SV40 (simian virus 40) small t antigen
    106..317     +  promoter       EF-1α core promoter: core promoter for human elongation factor EF-1α
    318..1256    +  intron         EF-1α intron A: intron upstream of the start codon of human EF-1α
   1278..1877    +  CDS            PuroR (fragment): puromycin N-acetyltransferase; pac from Streptomyces; confers resistance to puromycin
   1893..2481    +  misc_feature   WPRE: woodchuck hepatitis virus posttranscriptional regulatory element
   2532..2551    +  misc_feature   cPPT/CTS (fragment): central polypurine tract and central termination sequence of HIV-1
   2553..2786    +  LTR            3' LTR (ΔU3): self-inactivating 3' long terminal repeat (LTR) from HIV-1
   2864..2985    +  polyA_signal   SV40 poly(A) signal: SV40 polyadenylation signal
   3025..3160    +  rep_origin     SV40 ori: SV40 origin of replication
   3181..3199    -  promoter       T7 promoter: promoter for bacteriophage T7 RNA polymerase
   3207..3362    +  CDS            lacZα (fragment): LacZα fragment of β-galactosidase; lacZ fragment
   3367..3795    +  rep_origin     f1 ori (sequence partly withheld): f1 bacteriophage origin of replication; arrow indicates direction of (+) strand synthesis
   3848..3952    +  promoter       AmpR promoter: bla
   3953..4813    +  CDS            AmpR: β-lactamase; bla; confers resistance to ampicillin, carbenicillin, and related antibiotics
   4984..5572    +  rep_origin     ori: high-copy-number ColE1/pMB1/pBR322/pUC origin of replication
   5755..5847    +  CDS            lacI (fragment): lac repressor; lacI; The lac repressor binds to the lac operator to inhibit transcription in E. coli. This inhibition can be relieved by adding lactose or isopropyl-β-D-thiogalactopyranoside (IPTG).
   5860..5881    +  protein_bind   CAP binding site: CAP binding activates transcription in the presence of cAMP. E. coli catabolite activator protein
   5896..5926    +  promoter       lac promoter: promoter for the E. coli lac operon
   5934..5950    +  protein_bind   lac operator: The lac repressor binds to the lac operator to inhibit transcription in E. coli. This inhibition can be relieved by adding lactose or isopropyl-β-D-thiogalactopyranoside (IPTG). lac repressor encoded by lacI
   5995..6013    +  promoter       T3 promoter: promoter for bacteriophage T3 RNA polymerase
   6041..6267    +  promoter       RSV promoter: Rous sarcoma virus enhancer/promoter
   6268..6448    +  LTR            5' LTR (truncated): truncated 5' long terminal repeat (LTR) from HIV-1
   6495..6620    +  misc_feature   HIV-1 Ψ: packaging signal of human immunodeficiency virus type 1
   6604..6967    +  CDS            HIV-1 gag (fragment): gag protein from human immunodeficiency virus 1; gag
   7113..7346    +  misc_feature   RRE: The Rev response element (RRE) of HIV-1 allows for Rev-dependent mRNA export from the nucleus to the cytoplasm.
   7723..7749    +  CDS            Rev (fragment): human immunodeficiency virus 1 (HIV-1) Rev protein; rev; enhances nuclear export of unspliced and incompletely spliced viral mRNAs
   7753..7993    +  promoter       U6 promoter: RNA polymerase III promoter for human U6 snRNA
   8023..8098    +  misc_RNA       gRNA scaffold: guide RNA scaffold for the Streptococcus pyogenes CRISPR/Cas9 system
   8154..8271    +  misc_feature   cPPT/CTS: central polypurine tract and central termination sequence of HIV-1
