[The description below was written by a language model from this plasmid's Addgene catalogue record and pLannotate feature annotations shown in this document.]
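Description:
CIB1 gRNA (BRDN0001147051) is a third-generation lentiviral CRISPR guide plasmid built on the lentiGuide-Puro backbone, carrying a single guide RNA directed against human CIB1 (calcium and integrin binding 1). The assembled sequence is about 8.3 kb. In bacteria it is maintained as a high-copy plasmid through a ColE1/pUC-type origin and selected with ampicillin via the β-lactamase gene. An f1 origin, an SV40 origin and lac-derived remnants of the cloning backbone are also annotated.

The lentiviral cassette begins with an RSV promoter fused to a truncated HIV-1 5' LTR, which makes genomic RNA production in packaging cells Tat-independent. It is followed by the Ψ packaging signal with a gag fragment and the Rev response element for Rev-dependent nuclear export. It ends in a ΔU3 self-inactivating 3' LTR, with an SV40 polyadenylation signal downstream. Within this unit, the human U6 RNA polymerase III promoter drives the CIB1-specific spacer joined to the Streptococcus pyogenes Cas9 guide scaffold. A cPPT/CTS element, which aids nuclear import of the viral genome, lies after the scaffold. Next, the EF-1α core promoter with its intron A expresses puromycin N-acetyltransferase so that transduced mammalian cells can be selected with puromycin. A WPRE downstream of this marker enhances transcript expression.

The plasmid does not encode Cas9, so it is meant to be paired with a separate Cas9 lentiviral vector or used in cells that already express Cas9. The guide was designed against two CIB1 reference transcripts and belongs to a human kinome gRNA collection developed with optimized sgRNA design rules. It is typically used for knockout of CIB1 in human cells.
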