Addgene plasmid #76951: CIB1 gRNA (BRDN0001147051)
Purpose: 3rd generation lentiviral gRNA plasmid targeting human CIB1
Depositing lab: John Doench & David Root. Depositing organization: Broad Institute. Publication: Optimized sgRNA design to maximize activity and minimize off-target effects of CRISPR-Cas9. Doench JG, Fusi N, Sullender M, Hegde M, Vaimberg EW, Donovan KF, Smith I, Tothova Z, Wilen C, Orchard R, Virgin HW, Listgarten J, Root DE. Nat Biotechnol. 2016 Jan 18. doi: 10.1038/nbt.3437. PubMed 26780180.
Backbone
  Vector backbone: lentiGuide-Puro
  Backbone manufacturer: Zhang Lab (Addgene plasmid # 52963)
  Vector type: Mammalian Expression, Lentiviral, CRISPR
  Selectable markers: Puromycin
Growth in bacteria
  Bacterial resistance: Ampicillin, 100 μg/mL
  Growth temperature: 37°C
  Growth strain: DH5alpha
  Copy number: High Copy
Gene/Insert
  Gene/Insert name: CIB1 (alt names: CIB1; NM_001277764.1)
  gRNA/shRNA sequence: CTTCAAGGAGCGAATCTGCA
  Species: H. sapiens (human)
  Entrez Gene: CIB1 (a.k.a. CIB, CIBP, KIP1, PRKDCIP, SIP2-28)
  Promoter: hU6
  Cloning method: Unknown
  Sequencing primers: 5′ U6-F; 3′ pS2-R
Terms and licenses: Academic/Nonprofit Terms; Industry Terms: Not Available to Industry
Depositor comments: The gRNA was designed to target the following Genbank reference sequence(s): NM_001277764.1,NM_006384.3. Note that this plasmid does NOT contain Cas9. It should be used in conjunction with lentiCas9-Blast (Addgene #52962) or otherwise with cell lines already expressing Cas9. Browse the full kinome gRNA library at http://www.addgene.org/pooled-library/broadgpp-human-kinome/ or visit http://www.broadinstitute.org/rnai/public/ for detailed protocols and information.
How to cite: CIB1 gRNA (BRDN0001147051) was a gift from John Doench & David Root (Addgene plasmid # 76951 ; http://n2t.net/addgene:76951 ; RRID:Addgene_76951)
