>Addgene plasmid #76951 | CIB1 gRNA (BRDN0001147051) | depositor partial sequence | sequence record 144411 | Target Sequence
CTTCAAGGAGCGAATCTGCA
