>Addgene plasmid #76951 | CIB1 gRNA (BRDN0001147051) | addgene partial sequence | sequence record 186823 | hU6-F
TAGAAAGTAATAATTTCTTGGGTAGTTTGCAGTTTTAAAATTATGTTTTAAAATGGACTATCATATGCTT
ACCGTAACTTGAAAGTATTTCGATTTCTTGGCTTTATATATCTTGTGGAAAGGACGAAACACCGCTTCAA
GGAGCGAATCTGCAGTTTTAGAGCTAGAAATAGCAAGTTAAAATAAGGCTAGTCCGTTATCAACTTGAAA
AAGTGGCACCGAGTCGGTGCTTTTTTAAGCTTGGCGTAACTAGATCTTGAGACAAATGGCAGTATTCATC
CACAATTTTAAAAGAAAAGGGGGGATTGGGGGGTACAGTGCAGGGGAAAGAATAGTAGACATAATAGCAA
CAGACATACAAACTAAAGAATTACAAAAACAAATTACAAAAATTCAAAATTTTCGGGTTTATTACAGGGA
CAGCAGAGATCCACTTTGGCGCCGGCTCGAGGGGGCCCGGGTGCAAAGATGGATAAAGTTTTAAACAGAG
AGGAATCTTTGCAGCTAATGGACCTTCTAGGTCTTGAAAGGAGTGGGAATTGGCTCCGGTGCCCGTCAGT
GGGCAGAGCG
